>Addgene plasmid #216190 | pHAGE2-TetO-SOX17E57R | addgene full sequence | sequence record 431939 | Addgene NGS Result
TGGAAGGGCTAATTCACTCCCAAAGAAGACAAGATATCCTTGATCTGTGGATCTACCACACACAAGGCTA
CTTCCCTGATTAGCAGAACTACACACCAGGGCCAGGGGTCAGATATCCACTGACCTTTGGATGGTGCTAC
AAGCTAGTACCAGTTGAGCCAGATAAGGTAGAAGAGGCCAATAAAGGAGAGAACACCAGCTTGTTACACC
CTGTGAGCCTGCATGGGATGGATGACCCGGAGAGAGAAGTGTTAGAGTGGAGGTTTGACAGCCGCCTAGC
ATTTCATCACGTGGCCCGAGAGCTGCATCCGGAGTACTTCAAGAACTGCTGATATCGAGCTTGCTACAAG
GGACTTTCCGCTGGGGACTTTCCAGGGAGGCGTGGCCTGGGCGGGACTGGGGAGTGGCGAGCCCTCAGAT
CCTGCATATAAGCAGCTGCTTTTTGCCTGTACTGGGTCTCTCTGGTTAGACCAGATCTGAGCCTGGGAGC
TCTCTGGCTAACTAGGGAACCCACTGCTTAAGCCTCAATAAAGCTTGCCTTGAGTGCTTCAAGTAGTGTG
TGCCCGTCTGTTGTGTGACTCTGGTAACTAGAGATCCCTCAGACCCTTTTAGTCAGTGTGGAAAATCTCT
AGCAGTGGCGCCCGAACAGGGACTTGAAAGCGAAAGGGAAACCAGAGGAGCTCTCTCGACGCAGGACTCG
GCTTGCTGAAGCGCGCACGGCAAGAGGCGAGGGGCGGCGACTGGTGAGTACGCCAAAAATTTTGACTAGC
GGAGGCTAGAAGGAGAGAGATGGGTGCGAGAGCGTCAGTATTAAGCGGGGGAGAATTAGATCGCGATGGG
AAAAAATTCGGTTAAGGCCAGGGGGAAAGAAAAAATATAAATTAAAACATATAGTATGGGCAAGCAGGGA
GCTAGAACGATTCGCAGTTAATCCTGGCCTGTTAGAAACATCAGAAGGCTGTAGACAAATACTGGGACAG
CTACAACCATCCCTTCAGACAGGATCAGAAGAACTTAGATCATTATATAATACAGTAGCAACCCTCTATT
GTGTGCATCAAAGGATAGAGATAAAAGACACCAAGGAAGCTTTAGACAAGATAGAGGAAGAGCAAAACAA
AAGTAAGACCACCGCACAGCAAGCGGCCGGCCGCTGATCTTCAGACCTGGAGGAGGAGATATGAGGGACA
ATTGGAGAAGTGAATTATATAAATATAAAGTAGTAAAAATTGAACCATTAGGAGTAGCACCCACCAAGGC
AAAGAGAAGAGTGGTGCAGAGAGAAAAAAGAGCAGTGGGAATAGGAGCTTTGTTCCTTGGGTTCTTGGGA
GCAGCAGGAAGCACTATGGGCGCAGCGTCAATGACGCTGACGGTACAGGCCAGACAATTATTGTCTGGTA
TAGTGCAGCAGCAGAACAATTTGCTGAGGGCTATTGAGGCGCAACAGCATCTGTTGCAACTCACAGTCTG
GGGCATCAAGCAGCTCCAGGCAAGAATCCTGGCTGTGGAAAGATACCTAAAGGATCAACAGCTCCTGGGG
ATTTGGGGTTGCTCTGGAAAACTCATTTGCACCACTGCTGTGCCTTGGAATGCTAGTTGGAGTAATAAAT
CTCTGGAACAGATTTGGAATCACACGACCTGGATGGAGTGGGACAGAGAAATTAACAATTACACAAGCTT
AATACACTCCTTAATTGAAGAATCGCAAAACCAGCAAGAAAAGAATGAACAAGAATTATTGGAATTAGAT
AAATGGGCAAGTTTGTGGAATTGGTTTAACATAACAAATTGGCTGTGGTATATAAAATTATTCATAATGA
TAGTAGGAGGCTTGGTAGGTTTAAGAATAGTTTTTGCTGTACTTTCTATAGTGAATAGAGTTAGGCAGGG
ATATTCACCATTATCGTTTCAGACCCACCTCCCAACCCCGAGGGGACCCGACAGGCCCGAAGGAATAGAA
GAAGAAGGTGGAGAGAGAGACAGAGACAGATCCATTCGATTAGTGAACGGATCTCGACGGTATCGCCGAA
TTCACAAATGGCAGTATTCATCCACAATTTTAAAAGAAAAGGGGGGATTGGGGGGTACAGTGCAGGGGAA
AGAATAGTAGACATAATAGCAACAGACATACAAACTAAAGAATTACAAAAACAAATTACAAAAATTCAAA
ATTTTCGGGTTTATTACAGGGACAGCAGAGATCCAGTTTGGACTAGTCCACACCCTAACTGACACACTCG
AGTTTACCACTCCCTATCAGTGATAGAGAAAAGTGAAAGTCGAGTTTACCACTCCCTATCAGTGATAGAG
AAAAGTGAAAGTCGAGTTTACCACTCCCTATCAGTGATAGAGAAAAGTGAAAGTCGAGTCGAGTTTACCA
CTCCCTATCAGTGATAGAGAAAAGTGAAAGTCGAGTTTACCACTCCCTATCAGTGATAGAGAAAAGTGAA
AGTCGAGTTTACCACTCCCTATCAGTGATAGAGAAAAGTGAAAGTCGAGTTTACCACTCCCTATCAGTGA
TAGAGAAAAGTGAAAGTCGAGCTCGGTACCCGGGTCGAGGTAGGCATGTACGGTGGGAGGCCTATATAAG
CAGAGCTCGTTTAGTGAACCGTCAGATCGCCTGGAGACGCCATCCACGCTGTTTTGACCTCCATAGAAGA
CACCGGGACCGATCCAGCCTGCGGCCACCACCGGTATGAGCAGCCCGGATGCGGGATACGCCAGTGACGA
CCAGAGCCAGACCCAGAGCGCGCTGCCCGCGGTGATGGCCGGGCTGGGCCCCTGCCCCTGGGCCGAGTCG
CTGAGCCCCATCGGGGACATGAAGGTGAAGGGCGAGGCGCCGGCGAACAGCGGAGCACCGGCCGGGGCCG
CGGGCCGAGCCAAGGGCGAGTCCCGTATCCGGCGGCCGATGAACGCTTTCATGGTGTGGGCTAAGGACGA
GCGCAAGCGGCTGGCGCAGCAGAATCCAGACCTGCACAACGCCGAGTTGAGCAAGATGCTGGGCAAGTCG
TGGAAGGCGCTGACGCTGGCGGAAAAGCGGCCCTTCGTGGAGGAAGCAAGGCGGCTGCGCGTGCAGCACA
TGCAGGACCACCCCAACTACAAGTACCGGCCGCGGCGGCGCAAGCAGGTGAAGCGGCTGAAGCGGGTGGA
GGGCGGCTTCCTGCACGGCCTGGCTGAGCCGCAGGCGGCCGCGCTGGGCCCCGAGGGCGGCCGCGTGGCC
ATGGACGGCCTGGGCCTCCAGTTCCCCGAGCAGGGCTTCCCCGCCGGCCCGCCGCTGCTGCCTCCGCACA
TGGGCGGCCACTACCGCGACTGCCAGAGTCTGGGCGCGCCTCCGCTCGACGGCTACCCGTTGCCCACGCC
CGACACGTCCCCGCTGGACGGCGTGGACCCCGACCCGGCTTTCTTCGCCGCCCCGATGCCCGGGGACTGC
CCGGCGGCCGGCACCTACAGCTACGCGCAGGTCTCGGACTACGCTGGCCCCCCGGAGCCTCCCGCCGGTC
CCATGCACCCCCGACTCGGCCCAGAGCCCGCGGGTCCCTCGATTCCGGGCCTCCTGGCGCCACCCAGCGC
CCTTCACGTGTACTACGGCGCGATGGGCTCGCCCGGGGCGGGCGGCGGGCGCGGCTTCCAGATGCAGCCG
CAACACCAGCACCAGCACCAGCACCAGCACCACCCCCCGGGCCCCGGACAGCCGTCGCCCCCTCCGGAGG
CACTGCCCTGCCGGGACGGCACGGACCCCAGTCAGCCCGCCGAGCTCCTCGGGGAGGTGGACCGCACGGA
ATTTGAACAGTATCTGCACTTCGTGTGCAAGCCTGAGATGGGCCTCCCCTACCAGGGGCATGACTCCGGT
GTGAATCTCCCCGACAGCCACGGGGCCATTTCCTCGGTGGTGTCCGACGCCAGCTCCGCGGTATATTACT
GCAACTATCCTGACGTGTGAGTCGACATCGATAGATCCTAATCAACCTCTGGATTACAAAATTTGTGAAA
GATTGACTGGTATTCTTAACTATGTTGCTCCTTTTACGCTATGTGGATACGCTGCTTTAATGCCTTTGTA
TCATGCTATTGCTTCCCGTATGGCTTTCATTTTCTCCTCCTTGTATAAATCCTGGTTGCTGTCTCTTTAT
GAGGAGTTGTGGCCCGTTGTCAGGCAACGTGGCGTGGTGTGCACTGTGTTTGCTGACGCAACCCCCACTG
GTTGGGGCATTGCCACCACCTGTCAGCTCCTTTCCGGGACTTTCGCTTTCCCCCTCCCTATTGCCACGGC
GGAACTCATCGCCGCCTGCCTTGCCCGCTGCTGGACAGGGGCTCGGCTGTTGGGCACTGACAATTCCGTG
GTGTTGTCGGGGAAATCATCGTCCTTTCCTTGGCTGCTCGCCTGTGTTGCCACCTGGATTCTGCGCGGGA
CGTCCTTCTGCTACGTCCCTTCGGCCCTCAATCCAGCGGACCTTCCTTCCCGCGGCCTGCTGCCGGCTCT
GCGGCCTCTTCCGCGTCTTCGCCTTCGCCCTCAGACGAGTCGGATCTCCCTTTGGGCCGCCTCCCCGCCT
GGTACCTTTAAGACCAATGACTTACAAGGCAGCTGTAGATCTTAGCCACTTTTTAAAAGAAAAGGGGGGA
CTGGAAGGGCTAATTCACTCCCAACGAAGACAAGATCACCTGCAGGACAGGCGCGCCATAACTTCGTATA
GCATACATTATACGAAGTTATCTGCTTTTTGCTTGTACTGGGTCTCTCTGGTTAGACCAGATCTGAGCCT
GGGAGCTCTCTGGCTAACTAGGGAACCCACTGCTTAAGCCTCAATAAAGCTTGCCTTGAGTGCTTCAAGT
AGTGTGTGCCCGTCTGTTGTGTGACTCTGGTAACTAGAGATCCCTCAGACCCTTTTAGTCAGTGTGGAAA
ATCTCTAGCACCCGGGCGATTAAGGAAAGGGCTAGATCATTCTTGAAGACGAAAGGGCCTCGTGATACGC
CTATTTTTATAGGTTAATGTCATGATAATAATGGTTTCTTAGACGTCAGGTGGCACTTTTCGGGGAAATG
TGCGCGGAACCCCTATTTGTTTATTTTTCTAAATACATTCAAATATGTATCCGCTCATGAGACAATAACC
CTGATAAATGCTTCAATAATATTGAAAAAGGAAGAGTATGAGTATTCAACATTTCCGTGTCGCCCTTATT
CCCTTTTTTGCGGCATTTTGCCTTCCTGTTTTTGCTCACCCAGAAACGCTGGTGAAAGTAAAAGATGCTG
AAGATCAGTTGGGTGCACGAGTGGGTTACATCGAACTGGATCTCAACAGCGGTAAGATCCTTGAGAGTTT
TCGCCCCGAAGAACGTTTTCCAATGATGAGCACTTTTAAAGTTCTGCTATGTGGCGCGGTATTATCCCGT
GTTGACGCCGGGCAAGAGCAACTCGGTCGCCGCATACACTATTCTCAGAATGACTTGGTTGAGTACTCAC
CAGTCACAGAAAAGCATCTTACGGATGGCATGACAGTAAGAGAATTATGCAGTGCTGCCATAACCATGAG
TGATAACACTGCGGCCAACTTACTTCTGACAACGATCGGAGGACCGAAGGAGCTAACCGCTTTTTTGCAC
AACATGGGGGATCATGTAACTCGCCTTGATCGTTGGGAACCGGAGCTGAATGAAGCCATACCAAACGACG
AGCGTGACACCACGATGCCTGTAGCAATGGCAACAACGTTGCGCAAACTATTAACTGGCGAACTACTTAC
TCTAGCTTCCCGGCAACAATTAATAGACTGGATGGAGGCGGATAAAGTTGCAGGACCACTTCTGCGCTCG
GCCCTTCCGGCTGGCTGGTTTATTGCTGATAAATCTGGAGCCGGTGAGCGTGGGTCTCGCGGTATCATTG
CAGCACTGGGGCCAGATGGTAAGCCCTCCCGTATCGTAGTTATCTACACGACGGGGAGTCAGGCAACTAT
GGATGAACGAAATAGACAGATCGCTGAGATAGGTGCCTCACTGATTAAGCATTGGTAACTGTCAGACCAA
GTTTACTCATATATACTTTAGATTGATTTAAAACTTCATTTTTAATTTAAAAGGATCTAGGTGAAGATCC
TTTTTGATAATCTCATGACCAAAATCCCTTAACGTGAGTTTTCGTTCCACTGAGCGTCAGACCCCGTAGA
AAAGATCAAAGGATCTTCTTGAGATCCTTTTTTTCTGCGCGTAATCTGCTGCTTGCAAACAAAAAAACCA
CCGCTACCAGCGGTGGTTTGTTTGCCGGATCAAGAGCTACCAACTCTTTTTCCGAAGGTAACTGGCTTCA
GCAGAGCGCAGATACCAAATACTGTTCTTCTAGTGTAGCCGTAGTTAGGCCACCACTTCAAGAACTCTGT
AGCACCGCCTACATACCTCGCTCTGCTAATCCTGTTACCAGTGGCTGCTGCCAGTGGCGATAAGTCGTGT
CTTACCGGGTTGGACTCAAGACGATAGTTACCGGATAAGGCGCAGCGGTCGGGCTGAACGGGGGGTTCGT
GCACACAGCCCAGCTTGGAGCGAACGACCTACACCGAACTGAGATACCTACAGCGTGAGCTATGAGAAAG
CGCCACGCTTCCCGAAGGGAGAAAGGCGGACAGGTATCCGGTAAGCGGCAGGGTCGGAACAGGAGAGCGC
ACGAGGGAGCTTCCAGGGGGAAACGCCTGGTATCTTTATAGTCCTGTCGGGTTTCGCCACCTCTGACTTG
AGCGTCGATTTTTGTGATGCTCGTCAGGGGGGCGGAGCCTATGGAAAAACGCCAGCAACGCGGCCTTTTT
ACGGTTCCTGGCCTTTTGCTGGCCTTTTGCTCACATGTTCTTTCCTGCGTTATCCCCTGATTCTGTGGAT
AACCGTATTACCGCCTTTGAGTGAGCTGATACCGCTCGCCGCAGCCGAACGACCGAGCGCAGCGAGTCAG
TGAGCGAGGAAGCGGAAGAGCGCCCAATACGCAAACCGCCTCTCCCCGCGCGTTGGCCGATTCATTAATG
CAGCAAGCTCATGGCTGACTAATTTTTTTTATTTATGCAGAGGCCGAGGCCGCCTCGGCCTCTGAGCTAT
TCCAGAAGTAGTGAGGAGGCTTTTTTGGAGGCCTAGGCTTTTGCAAAAAGCTCCCCGTGGCACGACAGGT
TTCCCGACTGGAAAGCGGGCAGTGAGCGCAACGCAATTAATGTGAGTTAGCTCACTCATTAGGCACCCCA
GGCTTTACACTTTATGCTTCCGGCTCGTATGTTGTGTGGAATTGTGAGCGGATAACAATTTCACACAGGA
AACAGCTATGACATGATTACGAATTTCACAAATAAAGCATTTTTTTCACTGCATTCTAGTTGTGGTTTGT
CCAAACTCATCAATGTATCTTATCATGTCTGGATCAACTGGATAACTCAAGCTAACCAAAATCATCCCAA
ACTTCCCACCCCATACCCTATTACCACTGCCAATTACCTGTGGTTTCATTTACTCTAAACCTGTGATTCC
TCTGAATTATTTTCATTTTAAAGAAATTGTATTTGTTAAATATGTACTACAAACTTAGTAGT
Features (pLannotate 1.2.2; 27 found; start..end, strand, type, name):
    377..634     +  LTR            5' LTR (truncated): truncated 5' long terminal repeat (LTR) from HIV-1
    681..806     +  misc_feature   HIV-1 Ψ: packaging signal of human immunodeficiency virus type 1
    790..1128    +  CDS            HIV-1 gag (fragment): gag protein from human immunodeficiency virus 1; gag
   1303..1536    +  misc_feature   RRE: The Rev response element (RRE) of HIV-1 allows for Rev-dependent mRNA export from the nucleus to the cytoplasm.
   1913..2013    +  CDS            Rev (fragment): human immunodeficiency virus 1 (HIV-1) Rev protein; rev; enhances nuclear export of unspliced and incompletely spliced viral mRNAs
   2058..2175    +  misc_feature   cPPT/CTS: central polypurine tract and central termination sequence of HIV-1
   2217..2237    -  promoter       SV40 promoter (fragment): SV40 enhancer and early promoter
   2251..2526    +  protein_bind   tetracycline response element: contains seven copies of the tetracycline operator tetO tetracycline repressor TetR
   2537..2554    +  misc_feature   MCS (fragment): pUC18/19 multiple cloning site
   2554..2621    +  promoter       tight TRE promoter (fragment): Tet-responsive promoter PTight, consisting of seven tet operator sequences followed by the minimal CMV promoter
   2696..3937    +  CDS            SOX17: SOX17_HUMAN - Experimental evidence at protein level: Swiss-Prot protein existence level 1. Acts as transcription regulator that binds target promoter DNA and bends the DNA. Binds to the sequences 5'-AACAAT-'3 or 5'- AACAAAG-3'. Modulates transcriptional regulation via WNT3A. Inhibits Wnt signaling. Promotes degradation of activated CTNNB1. Plays a key role in the regulation of embryonic development. Required for normal development of the definitive gut endoderm. Required for normal looping of the embryonic heart tube. Plays an important role in embryonic and postnatal vascular development, in
   3960..4548    +  misc_feature   WPRE: woodchuck hepatitis virus posttranscriptional regulatory element
   4601..4620    +  misc_feature   cPPT/CTS (fragment): central polypurine tract and central termination sequence of HIV-1
   4622..4657    +  LTR            3' LTR (ΔU3) (fragment): self-inactivating 3' long terminal repeat (LTR) from HIV-1
   4678..4711    +  protein_bind   loxP: Cre-mediated recombination occurs in the 8-bp core sequence (GCATACAT). Cre recombinase
   4730..4910    +  LTR            5' LTR (truncated): truncated 5' long terminal repeat (LTR) from HIV-1
   5043..5147    +  promoter       AmpR promoter: bla
   5148..6008    +  CDS            AmpR: β-lactamase; bla; confers resistance to ampicillin, carbenicillin, and related antibiotics
   6179..6767    +  rep_origin     ori: high-copy-number ColE1/pMB1/pBR322/pUC origin of replication
   6950..7004    +  CDS            lacI (fragment): lac repressor; lacI; The lac repressor binds to the lac operator to inhibit transcription in E. coli. This inhibition can be relieved by adding lactose or isopropyl-β-D-thiogalactopyranoside (IPTG).
   7010..7103    +  rep_origin     SV40 ori (fragment): SV40 origin of replication
   7128..7165    +  CDS            lacI (fragment): lac repressor; lacI; The lac repressor binds to the lac operator to inhibit transcription in E. coli. This inhibition can be relieved by adding lactose or isopropyl-β-D-thiogalactopyranoside (IPTG).
   7178..7199    +  protein_bind   CAP binding site: CAP binding activates transcription in the presence of cAMP. E. coli catabolite activator protein
   7214..7244    +  promoter       lac promoter: promoter for the E. coli lac operon
   7252..7268    +  protein_bind   lac operator: The lac repressor binds to the lac operator to inhibit transcription in E. coli. This inhibition can be relieved by adding lactose or isopropyl-β-D-thiogalactopyranoside (IPTG). lac repressor encoded by lacI
   7302..7385    +  polyA_signal   SV40 poly(A) signal (fragment): SV40 polyadenylation signal
   7552..329     +  CDS            nef (fragment) (across the origin): NEF_HV1BR - Experimental evidence at protein level: Swiss-Prot protein existence level 1. Extracellular Nef protein targets CD4(+) T-lymphocytes for apoptosis by interacting with CXCR4 surface receptors (PubMed:14990729). From Human immunodeficiency virus type 1 group M subtype B (isolate BRU/LAI) (HIV-1).
