[The description below was written by a language model from this plasmid's Addgene catalogue record and pLannotate feature annotations shown in this document.]
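Description:
pHAGE2-TetO-SOX17E57R is an HIV-1-based lentiviral transfer plasmid of about 7.6 kb, built on the pHAGE2-TetO backbone, for producing lentiviruses that deliver a doxycycline-inducible mutant of human SOX17. In bacteria it is maintained through a high-copy ColE1/pUC-type origin and selected with ampicillin via the β-lactamase gene. The annotated viral region contains a 5' LTR, the Ψ packaging signal with a short gag fragment, the Rev response element for Rev-dependent nuclear export of the genomic RNA, and the cPPT/CTS, which aids nuclear import of the reverse-transcribed genome. At the 3' end there is a self-inactivating ΔU3 LTR that carries a loxP site. Because the 3' U3 region is copied to both ends of the provirus during reverse transcription, this arrangement would in principle allow Cre-mediated excision of the integrated cassette, although the record does not describe such use.

The payload is a tetracycline response element with seven tetO repeats joined to a minimal CMV promoter, driving the SOX17 coding sequence, followed by a WPRE to enhance transcript stability and expression. Expression therefore depends on a tetracycline-controlled transactivator, which is not encoded on this plasmid and must be supplied separately. No mammalian selection marker or fluorescent reporter is annotated. The insert carries the Glu122Arg substitution, corresponding to E57R in HMG-box numbering, along with two silent changes at Glu113 and Glu120. According to the associated publication title, the acidic residue lies in the SOX17 interface for dimerization with OCT4 and counteracts pluripotency-inducing activity. The construct is intended for testing this mutant in pluripotency reprogramming experiments.
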