Addgene plasmid #216190: pHAGE2-TetO-SOX17E57R
Purpose: Generate lentiviruses encoding for human SOX17E57R (HMG box numbering); for use in pluripotency reprogramming
Depositing lab: Ralf Jauch. Depositing organization: University of Hong Kong. Publication: An acidic residue within the OCT4 dimerization interface of SOX17 is necessary and sufficient to overcome its pluripotency-inducing activity. Ho SY, Hu H, Ho DHH, Renom APS, Yeung SW, Boerner F, Weng M, Hutchins AP, Jauch R. Stem Cell Reports. 2025 Mar 11;20(3):102398. doi: 10.1016/j.stemcr.2025.102398. Epub 2025 Feb 6. PubMed 39919754.
Backbone
  Vector backbone: pHAGE2-TetO
  Vector type: Lentiviral
Growth in bacteria
  Bacterial resistance: Ampicillin, 100 μg/mL
  Growth temperature: 37°C
  Growth strain: NEB Stable
  Copy number: High Copy
Gene/Insert
  Gene/Insert name: SOX17
  Species: H. sapiens (human)
  Mutation: Glu113Glu (silent mutation); Glu120Glu (silent mutation); Glu122Arg
  Entrez Gene: SOX17 (a.k.a. VUR3)
  Cloning method: Restriction Enzyme; 5′ cloning site Unknown (unknown if destroyed)
Terms and licenses: Academic/Nonprofit Terms; Industry Terms: Not Available to Industry
How to cite: pHAGE2-TetO-SOX17E57R was a gift from Ralf Jauch (Addgene plasmid # 216190 ; http://n2t.net/addgene:216190 ; RRID:Addgene_216190)
